>Addgene plasmid #221314 | pMSCV-MAVS(pLxIS trunc) | addgene full sequence | sequence record 438541 | Addgene NGS Result
AGATCTGCCACCATGGATTACAAAGACGATGATGATAAGATGACTTTTGCAGAAGACAAGACATACAAGT
ATATCAGGGATAATCACAGCAAGTTCTGTTGTGTCGACGTCTTGGAGATTCTGCCCTATCTTAGTTGCCT
CACCGCATCCGATCAGGACAGGCTTCGGGCTTCCTATCGCCAAATAGGCAACCGCGACACTTTGTGGGGA
CTGTTCAATAACCTTCAAAGAAGGCCAGGCTGGGTAGAAGTATTTATTCGAGCTCTTCAAATCTGTGAAT
TGCCCGGACTCGCTGACCAGGTCACACGAGTTTACCAGTCATACCTCCCACCCGGCACAAGTTTGAGAAG
CCTCGAACCTCTCCAGCTTCCTGACTTCCCAGCCGCAGTTTCTGGGCCTTCTGCATTTGCACCTGGTCAC
AATATACCCGATCACGGCTTGCGAGAAACACCTTCATGTCCAAAGCCCGTACAAGACACTCAACCACCCG
AATCCCCAGTTGAGAATAGCGAGCAGTTGTTGCAAACAAATTCAGGTGCCGTTGCAAGAATGTCTGGGGG
GTCTCTGATTCCAAGCCCCAATCAACAAGCCTTGAGTCCCCAGCCCTCACGAGAGCACCAGGAGCAGGAA
CCAGAACTTGGCGGCGCACATGCCGCCAATGTCGCCTCAGTTCCTATCGCTACTTATGGGCCCGTATCCC
CTACTGTGTCATTCCAGCCTCTGCCTAGAACAGCTCTTAGAACAAATCTTCTGAGTGGGGTAACCGTGAG
TGCCTTGAGCGCAGATACAAGTCTGAGTAGTAGTAGCACTGGTTCTGCCTTTGCTAAGGGCGCCGGTGAC
CAAGCAAAGGCCGCTACTTGCTTCTCAACTACATTGACAAACTCTGTTACTACATCTTCAGTGCCCTCCC
CACGACTCGTTCCCGTCAAGACTATGTCCTCCAAGCTTCCCCTCTCATCCAAGTCTACTGCCGCTATGAC
CAGCACAGTACTCACTAATACCGCCCCCTCTAAGCTCCCTAGCAATTCAGTTTACGCCGGAACCGTTCCA
AGCCGGGTCCCTGCAAGTGTCGCCAAGGCTCCCGCTAACACAATACCTCCAGAGAGAAATTCCAAGCAAG
CAAAGGAGACACCTGAGGGACCAGCAACAAAAGTAACTACAGGAGGCAACCAAACAGGTCCAAATAGTAG
TATCCGATCACTGCACTCCGGTCCCCAAGTTGATGAGTCTCCTTCCGCAGACTTGTTGGGCTCTCCAGAA
CCACTCGCAACACAACAACCCCAGGAGGAAGAGGAGCACTGCGCCAGTTCTATGCCTTGGGCCAAATGGT
TGGGAGCTACTTCAGCCCTGTTGGCCGTTTTTCTGGCAGTGATGCTTTATAGGTCTCGGCGGCTGGCACA
ATGATAAGCGGCCGCGTTTAAACGTCGACGGTATCGATAAGCTTGATATCGAATTCCGCCCCCCCCCCTA
ACGTTACTGGCCGAAGCCGCTTGGAATAAGGCCGGTGTGCGTTTGTCTATATGTTATTTTCCACCATATT
GCCGTCTTTTGGCAATGTGAGGGCCCGGAAACCTGGCCCTGTCTTCTTGACGAGCATTCCTAGGGGTCTT
TCCCCTCTCGCCAAAGGAATGCAAGGTCTGTTGAATGTCGTGAAGGAAGCAGTTCCTCTGGAAGCTTCTT
GAAGACAAACAACGTCTGTAGCGACCCTTTGCAGGCAGCGGAACCCCCCACCTGGCGACAGGTGCCTCTG
CGGCCAAAAGCCACGTGTATAAGATACACCTGCAAAGGCGGCACAACCCCAGTGCCACGTTGTGAGTTGG
ATAGTTGTGGAAAGAGTCAAATGGCTCTCCTCAAGCGTATTCAACAAGGGGCTGAAGGATGCCCAGAAGG
TACCCCATTGTATGGGATCTGATCTGGGGCCTCGGTGCACATGCTTTACATGTGTTTAGTCGAGGTTAAA
AAAACGTCTAGGCCCCCCGAACCACGGGGACGTGGTTTTCCTTTGAAAAACACGATGATAATATGGCCAC
AACCATGGTGAGCAAGGGCGAGGAGCTGTTCACCGGGGTGGTGCCCATCCTGGTCGAGCTGGACGGCGAC
GTAAACGGCCACAAGTTCAGCGTGTCTGGCGAGGGCGAGGGCGATGCCACCTACGGCAAGCTGACCCTGA
AGTTCATCTGCACCACCGGCAAGCTGCCCGTGCCCTGGCCCACCCTCGTGACCACCCTGACCTACGGCGT
GCAGTGCTTCAGCCGCTACCCCGACCACATGAAGCAGCACGACTTCTTCAAGTCCGCCATGCCCGAAGGC
TACGTCCAGGAGCGCACCATCTTCTTCAAGGACGACGGCAACTACAAGACCCGCGCCGAGGTGAAGTTCG
AGGGCGACACCCTGGTGAACCGCATCGAGCTGAAGGGCATCGACTTCAAGGAGGACGGCAACATCCTGGG
GCACAAGCTGGAGTACAACTACAACAGCCACAACGTCTATATCATGGCCGACAAGCAGAAGAACGGCATC
AAGGCGAACTTCAAGATCCGCCACAACATCGAGGACGGCAGCGTGCAGCTCGCCGACCACTACCAGCAGA
ACACCCCCATCGGCGACGGCCCCGTGCTGCTGCCCGACAACCACTACCTGAGCACCCAGTCCGCCCTGAG
CAAAGACCCCAACGAGAAGCGCGATCACATGGTCCTGCTGGAGTTCGTGACCGCCGCCGGGATCACTCTC
GGCATGGACGAGCTGTACAAGTAATGAATTAATTAAGAATTCGATAAAATAAAAGATTTTATTTAGTCTC
CAGAAAAAGGGGGGAATGAAAGACCCCACCTGTAGGTTTGGCAAGCTAGCTTAAGTAACGCCATTTTGCA
AGGCATGGAAAATACATAACTGAGAATAGAGAAGTTCAGATCAAGGTTAGGAACAGAGAGACAGCAGAAT
ATGGGCCAAACAGGATATCTGTGGTAAGCAGTTCCTGCCCCGGCTCAGGGCCAAGAACAGATGGTCCCCA
GATGCGGTCCCGCCCTCAGCAGTTTCTAGAGAACCATCAGATGTTTCCAGGGTGCCCCAAGGACCTGAAA
TGACCCTGTGCCTTATTTGAACTAACCAATCAGTTCGCTTCTCGCTTCTGTTCGCGCGCTTCTGCTCCCC
GAGCTCAATAAAAGAGCCCACAACCCCTCACTCGGCGCGCCAGTCCTCCGATAGACTGCGTCGCCCGGGT
ACCCGTGTATCCAATAAACCCTCTTGCAGTTGCATCCGACTTGTGGTCTCGCTGTTCCTTGGGAGGGTCT
CCTCTGAGTGATTGACTACCCGTCAGCGGGGGTCTTTCATGGGTAACAGTTTCTTGAAGTTGGAGAACAA
CATTCTGAGGGTAGGAGTCGAATATTAAGTAATCCTGACTCAATTAGCCACTGTTTTGAATCCACATACT
CCAATACTCCTGAAATAGTTCATTATGGACAGCGCAGAAAGAGCTGGGGAGAATTGTGAAATTGTTATCC
GCTCACAATTCCACACAACATACGAGCCGGAAGCATAAAGTGTAAAGCCTGGGGTGCCTAATGAGTGAGC
TAACTCACATTAATTGCGTTGCGCTCACTGCCCGCTTTCCAGTCGGGAAACCTGTCGTGCCAGCTGCATT
AATGAATCGGCCAACGCGCGGGGAGAGGCGGTTTGCGTATTGGGCGCTCTTCCGCTTCCTCGCTCACTGA
CTCGCTGCGCTCGGTCGTTCGGCTGCGGCGAGCGGTATCAGCTCACTCAAAGGCGGTAATACGGTTATCC
ACAGAATCAGGGGATAACGCAGGAAAGAACATGTGAGCAAAAGGCCAGCAAAAGGCCAGGAACCGTAAAA
AGGCCGCGTTGCTGGCGTTTTTCCATAGGCTCCGCCCCCCTGACGAGCATCACAAAAATCGACGCTCAAG
TCAGAGGTGGCGAAACCCGACAGGACTATAAAGATACCAGGCGTTTCCCCCTGGAAGCTCCCTCGTGCGC
TCTCCTGTTCCGACCCTGCCGCTTACCGGATACCTGTCCGCCTTTCTCCCTTCGGGAAGCGTGGCGCTTT
CTCATAGCTCACGCTGTAGGTATCTCAGTTCGGTGTAGGTCGTTCGCTCCAAGCTGGGCTGTGTGCACGA
ACCCCCCGTTCAGCCCGACCGCTGCGCCTTATCCGGTAACTATCGTCTTGAGTCCAACCCGGTAAGACAC
GACTTATCGCCACTGGCAGCAGCCACTGGTAACAGGATTAGCAGAGCGAGGTATGTAGGCGGTGCTACAG
AGTTCTTGAAGTGGTGGCCTAACTACGGCTACACTAGAAGAACAGTATTTGGTATCTGCGCTCTGCTGAA
GCCAGTTACCTTCGGAAAAAGAGTTGGTAGCTCTTGATCCGGCAAACAAACCACCGCTGGTAGCGGTGGT
TTTTTTGTTTGCAAGCAGCAGATTACGCGCAGAAAAAAAGGATCTCAAGAAGATCCTTTGATCTTTTCTA
CGGGGTCTGACGCTCAGTGGAACGAAAACTCACGTTAAGGGATTTTGGTCATGAGATTATCAAAAAGGAT
CTTCACCTAGATCCTTTTAAATTAAAAATGAAGTTTTAAATCAATCTAAAGTATATATGAGTAAACTTGG
TCTGACAGTTACCAATGCTTAATCAGTGAGGCACCTATCTCAGCGATCTGTCTATTTCGTTCATCCATAG
TTGCCTGACTCCCCGTCGTGTAGATAACTACGATACGGGAGGGCTTACCATCTGGCCCCAGTGCTGCAAT
GATACCGCGAGACCCACGCTCACCGGCTCCAGATTTATCAGCAATAAACCAGCCAGCCGGAAGGGCCGAG
CGCAGAAGTGGTCCTGCAACTTTATCCGCCTCCATCCAGTCTATTAATTGTTGCCGGGAAGCTAGAGTAA
GTAGTTCGCCAGTTAATAGTTTGCGCAACGTTGTTGCCATTGCTACAGGCATCGTGGTGTCACGCTCGTC
GTTTGGTATGGCTTCATTCAGCTCCGGTTCCCAACGATCAAGGCGAGTTACATGATCCCCCATGTTGTGC
AAAAAAGCGGTTAGCTCCTTCGGTCCTCCGATCGTTGTCAGAAGTAAGTTGGCCGCAGTGTTATCACTCA
TGGTTATGGCAGCACTGCATAATTCTCTTACTGTCATGCCATCCGTAAGATGCTTTTCTGTGACTGGTGA
GTACTCAACCAAGTCATTCTGAGAATAGTGTATGCGGCGACCGAGTTGCTCTTGCCCGGCGTCAATACGG
GATAATACCGCGCCACATAGCAGAACTTTAAAAGTGCTCATCATTGGAAAACGTTCTTCGGGGCGAAAAC
TCTCAAGGATCTTACCGCTGTTGAGATCCAGTTCGATGTAACCCACTCGTGCACCCAACTGATCTTCAGC
ATCTTTTACTTTCACCAGCGTTTCTGGGTGAGCAAAAACAGGAAGGCAAAATGCCGCAAAAAAGGGAATA
AGGGCGACACGGAAATGTTGAATACTCATACTCTTCCTTTTTCAATATTATTGAAGCATTTATCAGGGTT
ATTGTCTCATGAGCGGATACATATTTGAATGTATTTAGAAAAATAAACAAATAGGGGTTCCGCGCACATT
TCCCCGAAAAGTGCCACCTGACGTCTAAGAAACCATTATTATCATGACATTAACCTATAAAAATAGGCGT
ATCACGAGGCCCTTTCGTCTCGCGCGTTTCGGTGATGACGGTGAAAACCTCTGACACATGCAGCTCCCGG
AGACGGTCACAGCTTGTCTGTAAGCGGATGCCGGGAGCAGACAAGCCCGTCAGGGCGCGTCAGCGGGTGT
TGGCGGGTGTCGGGGCTGGCTTAACTATGCGGCATCAGAGCAGATTGTACTGAGAGTGCACCATATGCGG
TGTGAAATACCGCACAGATGCGTAAGGAGAAAATACCGCATCAGGCGCCATTCGCCATTCAGGCTGCGCA
ACTGTTGGGAAGGGCGATCGGTGCGGGCCTCTTCGCTATTACGCCAGCTGGCGAAAGGGGGATGTGCTGC
AAGGCGATTAAGTTGGGTAACGCCAGGGTTTTCCCAGTCACGACGTTGTAAAACGACGGCGCAAGGAATG
GTGCATGCAAGGAGATGGCGCCCAACAGTCCCCCGGCCACGGGGCCTGCCACCATACCCACGCCGAAACA
AGCGCTCATGAGCCCGAAGTGGCGAGCCCGATCTTCCCCATCGGTGATGTCGGCGATATAGGCGCCAGCA
ACCGCACCTGTGGCGCCGGTGATGCCGGCCACGATGCGTCCGGCGTAGAGGCGATTAGTCCAATTTGTTA
AAGACAGGATATCAGTGGTCCAGGCTCTAGTTTTGACTCAACAATATCACCAGCTGAAGCCTATAGAGTA
CGAGCCATAGATAAAATAAAAGATTTTATTTAGTCTCCAGAAAAAGGGGGGAATGAAAGACCCCACCTGT
AGGTTTGGCAAGCTAGCTTAAGTAACGCCATTTTGCAAGGCATGGAAAATACATAACTGAGAATAGAGAA
GTTCAGATCAAGGTTAGGAACAGAGAGACAGCAGAATATGGGCCAAACAGGATATCTGTGGTAAGCAGTT
CCTGCCCCGGCTCAGGGCCAAGAACAGATGGTCCCCAGATGCGGTCCCGCCCTCAGCAGTTTCTAGAGAA
CCATCAGATGTTTCCAGGGTGCCCCAAGGACCTGAAATGACCCTGTGCCTTATTTGAACTAACCAATCAG
TTCGCTTCTCGCTTCTGTTCGCGCGCTTCTGCTCCCCGAGCTCAATAAAAGAGCCCACAACCCCTCACTC
GGCGCGCCAGTCCTCCGATAGACTGCGTCGCCCGGGTACCCGTATTCCCAATAAAGCCTCTTGCTGTTTG
CATCCGAATCGTGGACTCGCTGATCCTTGGGAGGGTCTCCTCAGATTGATTGACTGCCCACCTCGGGGGT
CTTTCATTTGGAGGTTCCACCGAGATTTGGAGACCCCTGCCCAGGGACCACCGACCCCCCCGCCGGGAGG
TAAGCTGGCCAGCGGTCGTTTCGTGTCTGTCTCTGTCTTTGTGCGTGTTTGTGCCGGCATCTAATGTTTG
CGCCTGCGTCTGTACTAGTTAGCTAACTAGCTCTGTATCTGGCGGACCCGTGGTGGAACTGACGAGTTCT
GAACACCCGGCCGCAACCCTGGGAGACGTCCCAGGGACTTTGGGGGCCGTTTTTGTGGCCCGACCTGAGG
AAGGGAGTCGATGTGGAATCCGACCCCGTCAGGATATGTGGTTCTGGTAGGAGACGAGAACCTAAAACAG
TTCCCGCCTCCGTCTGAATTTTTGCTTTCGGTTTGGAACCGAAGCCGCGCGTCTTGTCTGCTGCAGCGCT
GCAGCATCGTTCTGTGTTGTCTCTGTCTGACTGTGTTTCTGTATTTGTCTGAAAATTAGGGCCAGACTGT
TACCACTCCCTTAAGTTTGACCTTAGGTCACTGGAAAGATGTCGAGCGGATCGCTCACAACCAGTCGGTA
GATGTCAAGAAGAGACGTTGGGTTACCTTCTGCTCTGCAGAATGGCCAACCTTTAACGTCGGATGGCCGC
GAGACGGCACCTTTAACCGAGACCTCATCACCCAGGTTAAGATCAAGGTCTTTTCACCTGGCCCGCATGG
ACACCCAGACCAGGTCCCCTACATCGTGACCTGGGAAGCCTTGGCTTTTGACCCCCCTCCCTGGGTCAAG
CCCTTTGTACACCCTAAGCCTCCGCCTCCTCTTCCTCCATCCGCCCCGTCTCTCCCCCTTGAACCTCCTC
GTTCGACCCCGCCTCGATCCTCCCTTTATCCAGCCCTCACTCCTTCTCTAGGCGCCGGAATT
Features (pLannotate 1.2.2; 20 found; start..end, strand, type, name):
     40..1401    +  CDS            Mavs (fragment): MAVS_MOUSE - Also known as Ips1 From Mus musculus (Mouse).
   1424..1457    -  misc_feature   MCS (fragment): pBluescript multiple cloning site
   1559..2021    +  misc_feature   IRES: internal ribosome entry site (IRES) of the encephalomyocarditis virus (EMCV)
   2035..2754    +  CDS            EGFP: the original enhanced GFP (Yang et al., 1996) mammalian codon-optimized
   2816..3330    +  LTR            3' LTR: 3' long terminal repeat from murine embryonic stem cell virus
   3492..3508    -  protein_bind   lac operator: The lac repressor binds to the lac operator to inhibit transcription in E. coli. This inhibition can be relieved by adding lactose or isopropyl-β-D-thiogalactopyranoside (IPTG). lac repressor encoded by lacI
   3516..3546    -  promoter       lac promoter: promoter for the E. coli lac operon
   3561..3582    -  protein_bind   CAP binding site: CAP binding activates transcription in the presence of cAMP. E. coli catabolite activator protein
   3595..3687    -  CDS            lacI (fragment): lac repressor; lacI; The lac repressor binds to the lac operator to inhibit transcription in E. coli. This inhibition can be relieved by adding lactose or isopropyl-β-D-thiogalactopyranoside (IPTG).
   3870..4458    -  rep_origin     ori: high-copy-number ColE1/pMB1/pBR322/pUC origin of replication
   4629..5489    -  CDS            AmpR: β-lactamase; bla; confers resistance to ampicillin, carbenicillin, and related antibiotics
   5490..5594    -  promoter       AmpR promoter: bla
   5689..5724    +  CDS            rop (fragment): Rop protein, which maintains plasmids at low copy number; rop
   5826..5925    +  misc_feature   bom (fragment): basis of mobility region from pBR322
   5931..6080    -  CDS            lacZα (fragment): LacZα fragment of β-galactosidase; lacZ fragment
   6080..6281    -  CDS            TcR (fragment): tetracycline efflux protein; tet; confers resistance to tetracycline
   6282..6380    +  CDS            env (fragment): murine leukemia virus gPr80 envelope polyprotein precursor; env; proteolytically cleaved into gp70SU and p15TM subunits
   6422..6938    +  LTR            5' LTR: 5' long terminal repeat from murine embryonic stem cell virus
   7002..7343    +  misc_feature   MESV Ψ: packaging signal of murine embryonic stem cell virus
   7410..7826    +  CDS            gag (truncated): truncated Moloney murine leukemia virus (MMLV) gag gene lacking the start codon
