[The description below was written by a language model from this plasmid's Addgene catalogue record and pLannotate feature annotations shown in this document.]
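Description:
pMSCV-MAVS(pLxIS trunc) is a gammaretroviral expression vector built on the pMSCV-IRES-GFP backbone, designed to deliver a truncated form of mouse MAVS to mammalian cells by retroviral transduction. In bacteria it is maintained through a high-copy ColE1/pUC-type origin and selected with ampicillin via the β-lactamase gene and its native promoter. The annotation also picks up short remnants of lac regulatory elements, lacZα, rop, bom and a tetracycline-resistance gene. These are fragments left over from the plasmid's cloning history and are not functional parts.

The viral cassette is flanked by 5′ and 3′ long terminal repeats from murine embryonic stem cell virus. Downstream of the 5′ LTR lie the MESV Ψ packaging signal and a truncated gag region lacking its start codon, which together promote encapsidation of the genomic RNA when the plasmid is introduced into a packaging cell line that supplies the viral proteins in trans. No separate internal promoter is annotated, so expression of the payload is presumably driven from the 5′ LTR. The insert, cloned between BglII and NotI, is a Mavs coding fragment described as carrying a truncated pLxIS domain, with an N-terminal FLAG tag listed in the catalogue entry though not called out in the feature table. The record does not state the exact boundaries of the truncation. An EMCV IRES follows the insert and allows EGFP to be translated from the same transcript, so transduced cells can be identified or sorted by fluorescence.

According to the record, the construct is used to express this MAVS variant in mammalian cells. The associated publication concerns pLxIS-containing domains as regulators of interferon responses and metabolism.
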