Addgene plasmid #221314: pMSCV-MAVS(pLxIS trunc)
Purpose: Expression of MAVS truncated pLxIS domain in mammalian cells by retroviral transduction
Depositing lab: Jonathan Kagan. Depositing organization: Boston Children's Hospital. Publication: pLxIS-containing domains are biochemically flexible regulators of interferons and metabolism. Landau LM, Chaudhary N, Tien YC, Rogozinska M, Joshi S, Yao C, Crowley J, Hullahalli K, Campbell IW, Waldor MK, Haigis M, Kagan JC. Mol Cell. 2024 Jul 11;84(13):2436-2454.e10. doi: 10.1016/j.molcel.2024.05.030. Epub 2024 Jun 25. PubMed 38925114.
Backbone
  Vector backbone: pMSCV-IRES-GFP
  Vector type: Retroviral
Growth in bacteria
  Bacterial resistance: Ampicillin, 100 μg/mL
  Growth temperature: 37°C
  Growth strain: NEB Stable
  Copy number: High Copy
Gene/Insert
  Gene/Insert name: MAVS truncated pLxIS domain
  Species: M. musculus (mouse)
  Entrez Gene: Mavs (a.k.a. D430028G21Rik, IPS-1, Visa, cardif)
  Tag / fusion protein: FLAG (N terminal on insert)
  Cloning method: Restriction Enzyme; 5′ cloning site BglII (not destroyed); 3′ cloning site NotI (not destroyed)
Terms and licenses: Academic/Nonprofit Terms; Industry Terms: Not Available to Industry
How to cite: pMSCV-MAVS(pLxIS trunc) was a gift from Jonathan Kagan (Addgene plasmid # 221314 ; http://n2t.net/addgene:221314 ; RRID:Addgene_221314)
